>Addgene plasmid #119775 | pAtU6-sgRNA | addgene full sequence | sequence record 232091 | Addgene NGS Result
TCGCGCGTTTCGGTGATGACGGTGAAAACCTCTGACACATGCAGCTCCCGGAGACGGTCACAGCTTGTCT
GTAAGCGGATGCCGGGAGCAGACAAGCCCGTCAGGGCGCGTCAGCGGGTGTTGGCGGGTGTCGGGGCTGG
CTTAACTATGCGGCATCAGAGCAGATTGTACTGAGAGTGCACCATATGCGGTGTGAAATACCGCACAGAT
GCGTAAGGAGAAAATACCGCATCAGGCGCCATTCGCCATTCAGGCTGCGCAACTGTTGGGAAGGGCGATC
GGTGCGGGCCTCTTCGCTATTACGCCAGCTGGCGAAAGGGGGATGTGCTGCAAGGCGATTAAGTTGGGTA
ACGCCAGGGTTTTCCCAGTCACGACGTTGTAAAACGACGGCCAGTGAATTCGAGCTCGGTACCTCGCGAA
TGCATCTAGATATCGGATCCCGGGCCCGTCGACTGCAGAGGCCTGCATGCAAGCTTCGACTTGCCTTCCG
CACAATACATCATTTCTTCTTAGCTTTTTTTCTTCTTCTTCGTTCATACAGTTTTTTTTTGTTTATCAGC
TTACATTTTCTTGAACCGTAGCTTTCGTTTTCTTCTTTTTAACTTTCCATTCGGAGTTTTTGTATCTTGT
TTCATAGTTTGTCCCAGGATTAGAATGATTAGGCATCGAACCTTCAAGAATTTGATTGAATAAAACATCT
TCATTCTTAAGATATGAAGATAATCTTCAAAAGGCCCCTGGGAATCTGAAAGAAGAGAAGCAGGCCCATT
TATATGGGAAAGAACAATAGTATTTCTTATATAGGCCCATTTAAGTTGAAAACAATCTTCAAAAGTCCCA
CATCGCTTAGATAAGAAAACGAAGCTGAGTTTATATACAGCTAGAGTCGAAGTAGTGATTGGGAGACCAA
CCCAGTGGACATAAGCCTGTTCGGTTCGTAAGCTGTAATGCAAGTAGCGTATGCGCTCACGCAACTGGTC
CAGAACCTTGACCGAACGCAGCGGTGGTAACGGCGCAGTGGCGGTTTTCATGGCTTGTTATGACTGTTTT
TTTGGGGTACAGTCTATGCCTCGGGCATCCAAGCAGCAAGCGCGTTACGCCGTGGGTCGATGTTTGATGT
TATGGAGCAGCAACGATGTTACGCAGCAGGGCAGTCGCCCTAAAACAAAGTTAAACATCATGGGGGAAGC
GGTGATCGCCGAAGTATCGACTCAACTATCAGAGGTAGTTGGCGTCATCGAGCGCCATCTCGAACCGACG
TTGCTGGCCGTACATTTGTACGGCTCCGCAGTGGATGGCGGCCTGAAGCCACACAGTGATATTGATTTGC
TGGTTACGGTGACCGTAAGGCTTGATGAAACAACGCGGCGAGCTTTGATCAACGACCTTTTGGAAACTTC
GGCTTCCCCTGGAGAGAGCGAGATTCTCCGCGCTGTAGAAGTCACCATTGTTGTGCACGACGACATCATT
CCGTGGCGTTATCCAGCTAAGCGCGAACTGCAATTTGGAGAATGGCAGCGCAATGACATTCTTGCAGGTA
TCTTCGAGCCAGCCACGATCGACATTGATCTGGCTATCTTGCTGACAAAAGCAAGAGAACATAGCGTTGC
CTTGGTAGGTCCAGCGGCGGAGGAACTCTTTGATCCGGTTCCTGAACAGGATCTATTTGAGGCGCTAAAT
GAAACCTTAACGCTATGGAACTCGCCGCCCGACTGGGCTGGCGATGAGCGAAATGTAGTGCTTACGTTGT
CCCGCATTTGGTACAGCGCAGTAACCGGCAAAATCGCGCCGAAGGATGTCGCTGCCGACTGGGCAATGGA
GCGCCTGCCGGCCCAGTATCAGCCCGTCATACTTGAAGCTAGACAGGCTTATCTTGGACAAGAAGAAGAT
CGCTTGGCCTCGCGCGCAGATCAGTTGGAAGAATTTGTCCACTACGTGAAAGGCGAGATCACCAAGGTAG
TCGGCAAATAATGTCTAGCTAGAAATTCGTTCAAGCCGACGCCGCTTCGCGGCGCGGCTTAACTCAAGCG
TTAGATGCACTAAGCACATAATTGCTCACAGCCAAACTATCAGGTCAAGTCTGCTTTTATTATTTTTAAG
CGTGCATAATAAGCCGGTCTCGGTTTTAGAGCTAGAAATAGCAAGTTAAAATAAGGCTAGTCCGTTATCA
ACTTGAAAAAGTGGCACCGAGTCGGTGCTTTTTTTTGCAAAATTTTCCAGATCGATTTCTTCTTCCTCTG
TTCTTCGGCGTTCAATTTCTGGGGTTTTCTCTTCGTTTTCTGTAACTGAAACCTAAAATTTGACCTAAAA
AAAATCTCAAATAATATGATTCAGTGGTTTTGTACTTTTCAGTTAGTTGAGTTTTGCAGTTCCGATGAGA
TAAACCAATAAGCTTGGCGTAATCATGGTCATAGCTGTTTCCTGTGTGAAATTGTTATCCGCTCACAATT
CCACACAACATACGAGCCGGAAGCATAAAGTGTAAAGCCTGGGGTGCCTAATGAGTGAGCTAACTCACAT
TAATTGCGTTGCGCTCACTGCCCGCTTTCCAGTCGGGAAACCTGTCGTGCCAGCTGCATTAATGAATCGG
CCAACGCGCGGGGAGAGGCGGTTTGCGTATTGGGCGCTCTTCCGCTTCCTCGCTCACTGACTCGCTGCGC
TCGGTCGTTCGGCTGCGGCGAGCGGTATCAGCTCACTCAAAGGCGGTAATACGGTTATCCACAGAATCAG
GGGATAACGCAGGAAAGAACATGTGAGCAAAAGGCCAGCAAAAGGCCAGGAACCGTAAAAAGGCCGCGTT
GCTGGCGTTTTTCCATAGGCTCCGCCCCCCTGACGAGCATCACAAAAATCGACGCTCAAGTCAGAGGTGG
CGAAACCCGACAGGACTATAAAGATACCAGGCGTTTCCCCCTGGAAGCTCCCTCGTGCGCTCTCCTGTTC
CGACCCTGCCGCTTACCGGATACCTGTCCGCCTTTCTCCCTTCGGGAAGCGTGGCGCTTTCTCATAGCTC
ACGCTGTAGGTATCTCAGTTCGGTGTAGGTCGTTCGCTCCAAGCTGGGCTGTGTGCACGAACCCCCCGTT
CAGCCCGACCGCTGCGCCTTATCCGGTAACTATCGTCTTGAGTCCAACCCGGTAAGACACGACTTATCGC
CACTGGCAGCAGCCACTGGTAACAGGATTAGCAGAGCGAGGTATGTAGGCGGTGCTACAGAGTTCTTGAA
GTGGTGGCCTAACTACGGCTACACTAGAAGAACAGTATTTGGTATCTGCGCTCTGCTGAAGCCAGTTACC
TTCGGAAAAAGAGTTGGTAGCTCTTGATCCGGCAAACAAACCACCGCTGGTAGCGGTGGTTTTTTTGTTT
GCAAGCAGCAGATTACGCGCAGAAAAAAAGGATCTCAAGAAGATCCTTTGATCTTTTCTACGGGGTCTGA
CGCTCAGTGGAACGAAAACTCACGTTAAGGGATTTTGGTCATGAGATTATCAAAAAGGATCTTCACCTAG
ATCCTTTTAAATTAAAAATGAAGTTTTAAATCAATCTAAAGTATATATGAGTAAACTTGGTCTGACAGTT
ACCAATGCTTAATCAGTGAGGCACCTATCTCAGCGATCTGTCTATTTCGTTCATCCATAGTTGCCTGACT
CCCCGTCGTGTAGATAACTACGATACGGGAGGGCTTACCATCTGGCCCCAGTGCTGCAATGATACCGCGA
GAACCACGCTCACCGGCTCCAGATTTATCAGCAATAAACCAGCCAGCCGGAAGGGCCGAGCGCAGAAGTG
GTCCTGCAACTTTATCCGCCTCCATCCAGTCTATTAATTGTTGCCGGGAAGCTAGAGTAAGTAGTTCGCC
AGTTAATAGTTTGCGCAACGTTGTTGCCATTGCTACAGGCATCGTGGTGTCACGCTCGTCGTTTGGTATG
GCTTCATTCAGCTCCGGTTCCCAACGATCAAGGCGAGTTACATGATCCCCCATGTTGTGCAAAAAAGCGG
TTAGCTCCTTCGGTCCTCCGATCGTTGTCAGAAGTAAGTTGGCCGCAGTGTTATCACTCATGGTTATGGC
AGCACTGCATAATTCTCTTACTGTCATGCCATCCGTAAGATGCTTTTCTGTGACTGGTGAGTACTCAACC
AAGTCATTCTGAGAATAGTGTATGCGGCGACCGAGTTGCTCTTGCCCGGCGTCAATACGGGATAATACCG
CGCCACATAGCAGAACTTTAAAAGTGCTCATCATTGGAAAACGTTCTTCGGGGCGAAAACTCTCAAGGAT
CTTACCGCTGTTGAGATCCAGTTCGATGTAACCCACTCGTGCACCCAACTGATCTTCAGCATCTTTTACT
TTCACCAGCGTTTCTGGGTGAGCAAAAACAGGAAGGCAAAATGCCGCAAAAAAGGGAATAAGGGCGACAC
GGAAATGTTGAATACTCATACTCTTCCTTTTTCAATATTATTGAAGCATTTATCAGGGTTATTGTCTCAT
GAGCGGATACATATTTGAATGTATTTAGAAAAATAAACAAATAGGGGTTCCGCGCACATTTCCCCGAAAA
GTGCCACCTGACGTCTAAGAAACCATTATTATCATGACATTAACCTATAAAAATAGGCGTATCACGAGGC
CCTTTCGTC
Features (pLannotate 1.2.2; 15 found; start..end, strand, type, name):
    137..236     +  misc_feature   bom (fragment): basis of mobility region from pBR322
    242..399     -  CDS            lacZα (fragment): LacZα fragment of β-galactosidase; lacZ fragment
    829..845     +  promoter       AtU6 promoter (fragment): consensus promoter from the three Arabidopsis U6 snRNA genes (Waibel and Filipowicz, 1990; Nekrasov et al., 2013)
    918..941     +  promoter       Pc promoter (fragment): intI1 (promoter lies within the coding sequence); class 1 integron promoter
   1117..1173    +  CDS            GmR (fragment): gentamycin acetyltransferase; aacC1; confers resistance to gentamycin
   1184..1971    +  CDS            SmR (fragment): aminoglycoside adenylyltransferase (Murphy, 1985); aadA; confers resistance to spectinomycin and streptomycin
   2123..2198    +  misc_RNA       gRNA scaffold: guide RNA scaffold for the Streptococcus pyogenes CRISPR/Cas9 system
   2432..2448    -  protein_bind   lac operator: The lac repressor binds to the lac operator to inhibit transcription in E. coli. This inhibition can be relieved by adding lactose or isopropyl-β-D-thiogalactopyranoside (IPTG). lac repressor encoded by lacI
   2456..2486    -  promoter       lac promoter: promoter for the E. coli lac operon
   2501..2522    -  protein_bind   CAP binding site: CAP binding activates transcription in the presence of cAMP. E. coli catabolite activator protein
   2535..2627    -  CDS            lacI (fragment): lac repressor; lacI; The lac repressor binds to the lac operator to inhibit transcription in E. coli. This inhibition can be relieved by adding lactose or isopropyl-β-D-thiogalactopyranoside (IPTG).
   2810..3398    -  rep_origin     ori: high-copy-number ColE1/pMB1/pBR322/pUC origin of replication
   3569..4429    -  CDS            AmpR: β-lactamase; bla; confers resistance to ampicillin, carbenicillin, and related antibiotics
   4430..4534    -  promoter       AmpR promoter: bla
   4629..35      +  CDS            rop (fragment) (across the origin): Rop protein, which maintains plasmids at low copy number; rop
