[The description below was written by a language model from this plasmid's Addgene catalogue record and pLannotate feature annotations shown in this document.]
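Description:
pAtU6-sgRNA is a small plant-expression plasmid built on the pUC57 cloning backbone and designed to supply a single guide RNA for CRISPR/Cas9-type editing in potato. It is propagated in E. coli as a high-copy plasmid through the ColE1/pUC-type origin and selected with ampicillin via the β-lactamase gene and its native promoter. Remnants of the cloning vector's lac region (lac promoter, operator, CAP site, and fragments of lacZα and lacI), together with short bom and rop fragments, are backbone carry-over and have no role in the plant payload. No plant selectable marker, T-DNA borders or Cas9 gene are annotated, so the plasmid provides only the guide component. The sequenced record is 4,629 nt, somewhat less than the sum of the listed backbone and insert sizes.

The insert, listed as AtU6-SmR-sgRNA, places an Arabidopsis U6 snRNA promoter, a Pol III promoter suited to short untranslated transcripts, upstream of the Streptococcus pyogenes Cas9 guide RNA scaffold. The annotation tool recognised only a short consensus portion of the promoter. Between promoter and scaffold sits a bacterial spectinomycin/streptomycin resistance cassette (aadA) with a fragment of a class 1 integron Pc promoter and a short gentamicin acetyltransferase remnant. This arrangement suggests that the SmR segment is a replaceable stuffer that is exchanged for a target-specific spacer, although the record does not describe the cloning scheme for guides; it states only that the insert itself was assembled by Gibson cloning. The associated work concerns C-to-T base editing in plants using an nCas9–human APOBEC3A fusion, so the plasmid is presumably paired with a separate construct expressing the editor.
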