Addgene plasmid #119775: pAtU6-sgRNA
Purpose: Expression of a target sgRNA in potato
Depositing lab: Caixia Gao. Depositing organization: Institute of Genetics and Developmental Biology, Chinese Academy of Sciences. Publication: Efficient C-to-T base editing in plants using a fusion of nCas9 and human APOBEC3A. Zong Y, Song Q, Li C, Jin S, Zhang D, Wang Y, Qiu JL, Gao C. Nat Biotechnol. 2018 Oct 1. pii: nbt.4261. doi: 10.1038/nbt.4261. PubMed 30272679.
Backbone
  Vector backbone: pUC57
  Backbone size w/o insert (bp): 3152
  Vector type: Plant Expression
Growth in bacteria
  Bacterial resistance: Ampicillin, 100 μg/mL
  Growth temperature: 37°C
  Growth strain: DH5alpha
  Copy number: High Copy
Gene/Insert
  Gene/Insert name: AtU6-SmR-sgRNA (alt name: AtU6-sgRNA)
  Insert size (bp): 1914
  Promoter: AtU6
  Cloning method: Gibson Cloning
Terms and licenses: Academic/Nonprofit Terms; Industry Terms: Not Available to Industry
How to cite: pAtU6-sgRNA was a gift from Caixia Gao (Addgene plasmid # 119775 ; http://n2t.net/addgene:119775 ; RRID:Addgene_119775)
